>Addgene plasmid #222540 | pPB-cT3G-cERP2-HMGB3 | addgene full sequence | sequence record 442405 | Addgene NGS Result
TCACCTCGAGTTTACTCCCTATCAGTGATAGAGAACGTATGAAGAGTTTACTCCCTATCAGTGATAGAGA
ACGTATGCAGACTTTACTCCCTATCAGTGATAGAGAACGTATAAGGAGTTTACTCCCTATCAGTGATAGA
GAACGTATGACCAGTTTACTCCCTATCAGTGATAGAGAACGTATCTACAGTTTACTCCCTATCAGTGATA
GAGAACGTATATCCAGTTTACTCCCTATCAGTGATAGAGAACGTATAAGCTTGCCTATATAAGCAGAGCT
CGTTTAGTGAACCGTCAGATCGCCTGGAGACGCCATCCACGCTGTTTTGACCTCCATAGAAGACACCGGG
ACCGATCCAGCCTACCACAAGTTTGTACAAAAAAGTTGGCATGGCTAAAGGTGACCCCAAGAAACCAAAG
GGCAAGATGTCCGCTTATGCCTTCTTTGTGCAGACATGCAGAGAAGAACATAAGAAGAAAAACCCAGAGG
TCCCTGTCAATTTTGCGGAATTTTCCAAGAAGTGCTCTGAGAGGTGGAAGACGATGTCCGGGAAAGAGAA
ATCTAAATTTGATGAAATGGCAAAGGCAGATAAAGTGCGCTATGATCGGGAAATGAAGGATTATGGACCA
GCTAAGGGAGGCAAGAAGAAGAAGGATCCTAATGCTCCCAAAAGGCCACCGTCTGGATTCTTCCTGTTCT
GTTCAGAATTCCGCCCCAAGATCAAATCCACAAACCCCGGCATCTCTATTGGAGACGTGGCAAAAAAGCT
GGGTGAGATGTGGAATAATTTAAATGACAGTGAAAAGCAGCCTTACATCACTAAGGCGGCAAAGCTGAAG
GAGAAGTATGAGAAGGATGTTGCTGACTATAAGTCGAAAGGAAAGTTTGATGGTGCAAAGGGTCCTGCTA
AAGTTGCCCGGAAAAAGGTGGAAGAGGAAGATGAAGAAGAGGAGGAGGAAGAAGAGGAGGAGGAGGAGGA
GGAGGATGAATACCCAACTTTCTTGTACAAAGTGGTATACCCATACGATGTTCCAGATTACGCTTAGTAA
TGAGAAATACTCAGAAGATGTCACTCACCATAGTCCGCAGTGAAAGATAAATGATCTTTATCGTTTGTAC
AATGAAGTTTTAGAGCTAGAAATAGCAAGTAGGCCACTGAGCAAGAACTATGAATGAGATCTTTAGACAT
ATTGCGGCCGCTTTCTCCGCGATCCAGACATGATAAGATACATTGATGAGTTTGGACAAACCAAAACTAG
AATGCAGTGAAAAAAATGCCTTATTTGTGAAATTTGTGATGCTATTGCCTTATTTGTAACCATTATAAGC
TGCAATAAACAAGTTATCTATAACAAGAAAATATATATATAATAAGTTATCACGTAAGTAGAACATGAAA
TAACAATATAATTATCGTATGAGTTAAATCTTAAAAGTCACGTAAAAGATAATCATGCGTCATTTTGACT
CACGCGGTCGTTATAGTTCAAAATCAGTGACACTTACCGCATTGACAAGCACGCCTCACGGGAGCTCCAA
GCGGCGACTGAGATGTCCTAAATGCACAGCGACGGATTCGCGCTATTTAGAAAGAGAGAGCAATATTTCA
AGAATGCATGCGTCAATTTTACGCAGACTATCTTTCTAGGGTTAAGAATTCACTGGCCGTCGTTTTACAA
CGTCGTGACTGGGAAAACCCTGGCGTTACCCAACTTAATCGCCTTGCAGCACATCCCCCTTTCGCCAGCT
GGCGTAATAGCGAAGAGGCCCGCACCGATCGCCCTTCCCAACAGTTGCGCAGCCTGAATGGCGAATGGCG
CCTGATGCGGTATTTTCTCCTTACGCATCTGTGCGGTATTTCACACCGCATATGGTGCACTCTCAGTACA
ATCTGCTCTGATGCCGCATAGTTAAGCCAGCCCCGACACCCGCCAACACCCGCTGACGCGCCCTGACGGG
CTTGTCTGCTCCCGGCATCCGCTTACAGACAAGCTGTGACCATGTCTCCGGGAGCTGCATGTGTCAGAGG
TTTTCACCGTCATCACCGAAACACGCGAGTTCGAAAGGGCCTCGTGATACGCCTATTTTTATAGGTTAAT
GTCATGATAATAATGGTTTCTTAGACGTCAGGTGGCACTTTTCGGGGAAATGTGCGCGGAACCCCTATTT
GTTTATTTTTCTAAATACATTCAAATATGTATCCGCTCATGAGACAATAACCCTGATAAATGCTTCAATA
ATATTGAAAAAGGAAGAGTATGAGTATTCAACATTTCCGTGTCGCCCTTATTCCCTTTTTTGCGGCATTT
TGCCTTCCTGTTTTTGCTCACCCAGAAACGCTGGTGAAAGTAAAAGATGCTGAAGATCAGTTGGGTGCAC
GAGTGGGTTACATCGAACTGGATCTCAACAGCGGTAAGATCCTTGAGAGTTTTCGCCCCGAAGAACGTTT
TCCAATGATGAGCACTTTTAAAGTTCTGCTATGTGGCGCGGTATTATCCCGTATTGACGCCGGGCAAGAG
CAACTCGGTCGCCGCATACACTATTCTCAGAATGACTTGGTTGAGTACTCACCAGTCACAGAAAAGCATC
TTACGGATGGCATGACAGTAAGAGAATTATGCAGTGCTGCCATAACCATGAGTGATAACACTGCGGCCAA
CTTACTTCTGACAACGATCGGAGGACCGAAGGAGCTAACCGCTTTTTTGCACAACATGGGGGATCATGTA
ACTCGCCTTGATCGTTGGGAACCGGAGCTGAATGAAGCCATACCAAACGACGAGCGTGACACCACGATGC
CTGTAGCAATGGCAACAACGTTGCGCAAACTATTAACTGGCGAACTACTTACTCTAGCTTCCCGGCAACA
ATTAATAGACTGGATGGAGGCGGATAAAGTTGCAGGACCACTTCTGCGCTCGGCCCTTCCGGCTGGCTGG
TTTATTGCTGATAAATCTGGAGCCGGTGAGCGTGGTTCACGCGGTATCATTGCAGCACTGGGGCCAGATG
GTAAGCCCTCCCGTATCGTAGTTATCTACACGACGGGGAGTCAGGCAACTATGGATGAACGAAATAGACA
GATCGCTGAGATAGGTGCCTCACTGATTAAGCATTGGTAACTGTCAGACCAAGTTTACTCATATATACTT
TAGATTGATTTAAAACTTCATTTTTAATTTAAAAGGATCTAGGTGAAGATCCTTTTTGATAATCTCATGA
CCAAAATCCCTTAACGTGAGTTTTCGTTCCACTGAGCGTCAGACCCCGTAGAAAAGATCAAAGGATCTTC
TTGAGATCCTTTTTTTCTGCGCGTAATCTGCTGCTTGCAAACAAAAAAACCACCGCTACCAGCGGTGGTT
TGTTTGCCGGATCAAGAGCTACCAACTCTTTTTCCGAAGGTAACTGGCTTCAGCAGAGCGCAGATACCAA
ATACTGTTCTTCTAGTGTAGCCGTAGTTAGGCCACCACTTCAAGAACTCTGTAGCACCGCCTACATACCT
CGCTCTGCTAATCCTGTTACCAGTGGCTGCTGCCAGTGGCGATAAGTCGTGTCTTACCGGGTTGGACTCA
AGACGATAGTTACCGGATAAGGCGCAGCGGTCGGGCTGAACGGGGGGTTCGTGCACACAGCCCAGCTTGG
AGCGAACGACCTACACCGAACTGAGATACCTACAGCGTGAGCTATGAGAAAGCGCCACGCTTCCCGAAGG
GAGAAAGGCGGACAGGTATCCGGTAAGCGGCAGGGTCGGAACAGGAGAGCGCACGAGGGAGCTTCCAGGG
GGAAACGCCTGGTATCTTTATAGTCCTGTCGGGTTTCGCCACCTCTGACTTGAGCGTCGATTTTTGTGAT
GCTCGTCAGGGGGGCGGAGCCTATGGAAAAACGCCAGCAACGCGGCCTTTTTACGGTTCCTGGCCTTTTG
CTGGCCTTTTGCTCACATGTTCTTTCCTGCGTTATCCCCTGATTCTGTGGATAACCGTATTACCGCCTTT
GAGTGAGCTGATACCGCTCGCCGCAGCCGAACGACCGAGCGCAGCGAGTCAGTGAGCGAGGAAGCGGATG
AGCGCCCAATACGCAAACCGCCTCTCACCGCGCGTTGGCCGATTCATTAATGCAGCTGGCACGACAGGTT
TCCCGACTGGAAAGCGGGCAGTGAGCGCAACGCAAACCGCCTCTCCCCGCGCGTTGGCCGATTCATTAAT
GCAGCTGGCACGACAGGTTTCCCGACTGGAAAGCGGGCAGTGAGCGCAACGCAATTAATGTGAGTTAGCT
CACTCATTAGGCACCCCAGGCTTTACACTTTATGCTTCCGGCTCGTATGTTGTGTGGAATTGTGAGCGGA
TAACAATTTCACACAGGAAACAGCTATGACCATGATTACGCCAAGGTCGACTTAACCCTAGAAAGATAAT
CATATTGTGACGTACGTTAAAGATAATCATGCGTAAAATTGACGCATGTGTTTTATCGGTCTGTATATCG
AGGTTTATTTATTAATTTGAATAGATATTAAGTTTTATTATATTTACACTTACATACTAATAATAAATTC
AACAAACAATTTATTTATGTTTATTTATTTATTAAAAAAAAACAAAAACTCAAAATTTCTTCTATAAAGT
AACAAAACTTTTAGCAGTGAAAAAAATGCTTTATTTGTGAAATTTGTGATGCTATTGCTTTATTTGTAAC
CATTATAAGCTGCAATAAACAAGTTAACAACAACAATTGCATTCATTTTATGTTTCAGGTTCAGGGGGAG
GTGTGGGAGGTTTTTTAAAGCAAGTAAAACCTCTACAAATGTGGTATGGCTGATTATGATCCTCTGGAGA
TTCATGCGCCAGGTTTTCTGGTCATGCACCACGTTCGTGGGCCCTCAGGAACCTCCACGTCAGCGGTAAC
TGTGAAGCCCAGTCGCTCGTAAAAAGGAAGATTCCGGGGAGCACTGGTTTCGAGGAACGCCGGCACGCCA
GCCCGTTCCGCGGCCTCAACACCAGGAAGAACGACAGCGCTTCCCAAACCTTTACCTTGGTGATCTGGGC
TGACACCGACAGTGGCAAGAAACCACGCAGGCTCCTTTGGTCTATGAGGAGCCAGCAAGCCCTCCATTTG
CTGTTGTGCCGCCAACCTACTCCCTGACAGCTCGGCCATCCGCGGACCTATTTCCGCGAACACTGCGCCG
GCTTCGACGCTTTCCGGAGTAGTCCAGACCGCAACTGCGGCACCATCGTCCGCAACCCAAACTTTACCAA
TGTCCAGACCCACGCGCGTAAGAAACAGCTCTTGCAACTCAGTTACCCTCTCTATGTGTCTGTCCGGATC
TACGGTATGGCGGGTCGCTGGATAATCTGCAAATGCTGCGGCAAGTGTTCGGACAGCCCGTGGTACATCG
TCACGGGTAGCGAGCCTAACAGTGGGCTTATATTCCGTCATGGGGCCGGGGTTCTCCTCCACGTCGCCGG
CCTGCTTCAGCAGGCTGAAGTTGGTGGCGCCGCTGCCCCCGGGGAGCATGTCAAGGTCAAAATCGTCAAG
AGCGTCAGCAGGCAGCATATCAAGGTCAAAGTCGTCAAGGGCATCGGCTGGGAGCATGTCTAAGTCAAAA
TCGTCAAGGGCGTCGGTCGGCCCGCCGCTTTCGCACTTTAGCTGTTTCTCCAGGCCACATATGATTAGTT
CCAGGCCGAAAAGGAAGGCAGGTTCGGCTCCCTGCCGGTCGAACAGCTCAATTGCTTGTTTCAGAAGTGG
GGGCATAGAATCGGTGGTAGGTGTCTCTCTTTCCTCTTTTGCTACTTGATGCTCCTGTTCCTCCAATACG
CAGCCCAGTGTAAAGTGGCCCACGGCGGACAGAGCGTACAGTGCGTTCTCCAGGGAGAAGCCTTGCTGAC
ACAGGAACGCGAGCTGATTTTCCAGGGTTTCGTACTGTTTCTCTGTTGGGCGGGTGCCGAGATGCACTTT
AGCCCCGTCACGATGTGAGAGGAGAGCACAGCGGTATGACTTGGCGTTGTTCCGCAGAAAGTCTTGCCAT
GACTCGCCTTCCAGGGGGCAGGAGTGGGTATGATGCCTGTCCAGCATCTCGATTGGCAGGGCATCGAGCA
GGGCCCGCTTGTTCTTCACGTGCCAGTACAGGGTAGGCTGCTCAACTCCCAGCTTTTGAGCGAGTTTCCT
TGTCGTCAGGCCTTCGATACCGACTCCATTGAGTAATTCCAGAGCAGAGTTTATGACTTTGCTCTTGTCC
AGTCTAGACATCTTATCGTCATCGTCTTTGTAATCCATGGTGGCGGATCCCGCGTCACGACACCTGTGTT
CTGGCGGCAAACCCGTTGCGAAAAAGAACGTTCACGGCGACTACTGCACTTATATACGGTTCTCCCCCAC
CCTCGGGAAAAAGGCGGAGCCAGTACACGACATCACTTTCCCAGTTTACCCCGCGCCACCTTCTCTAGGC
ACCGGTTCAATTGCCGACCCCTCCCCCCAACTTCTCGGGCACTGTGGGCCATGTGCGCTCTGCCCCATGG
TAATAGCCATGACTAATACGTAGATGTACTGCCAAGTAGGAAAGTGCCATAAGGTCATGTACTGGGCATA
ATGCCAGGCGGGCCATTTACCGTCATTGACGTCAATAGGGGGCGTACTTGGCATATGATACACTTGATGT
ACTGCCAAGTGGGCAGTTTACCGTAAATACTCCACCCATTGACGTCAATGGAAAGTGCCTATTGGCGTTA
CTATGGGAACATACGTCATTATTGACGTCAATGGGCGGGGGTCGTTGGGCGGTCAGCCAGGCGGGCCATT
TACCGTAAGTTATGTAACGCGGAACTCCATATATGGGCTATGAACTAATGACCCCGTAATTGATTACTAT
TAATAACTAGTCAATAATCAATGTCATAAGCTCTAATCGCATAATCGAGCTAAGAGCGATTAATATGCTT
AGCTAGCTTAGCTAAGCTAGATTTCTCTATTCTCCCACAATATATAGCAGCTATTAGCTTAGCAGTCCGA
ATACGATCGTCCACGATCCATAAGCGTAACACATTTGAGTAGCGACTGACGGGCACCGGAGCCACTCGAG
TGGAATTA
Features (pLannotate 1.2.2; 27 found; start..end, strand, type, name):
      8..256     +  promoter       TRE3GV promoter (fragment): 3rd-generation Tet-responsive promoter that can be activated by binding of Tet-On® 3G, optimized for retroviral and lentiviral vectors
    263..304     +  promoter       tight TRE promoter (fragment): Tet-responsive promoter PTight, consisting of seven tet operator sequences followed by the minimal CMV promoter
    368..385     +  protein_bind   attB1 (fragment): mutant version of attB; core recombination site for the Gateway® BP reaction BP Clonase™
    391..936     +  CDS            HMGB3 (fragment): HMGB3_HUMAN - Also known as HMG2A, HMG4. Experimental evidence at protein level: Swiss-Prot protein existence level 1. Multifunctional protein with various roles in different cellular compartments. May act in a redox sensitive manner. Associates with chromatin and binds DNA with a preference to non-canonical DNA structures such as single-stranded DNA. Can bent DNA and enhance DNA flexibility by looping thus providing a mechanism to promote activities on various gene promoters (By similarity). Proposed to be involved in the innate immune response to nucleic acids by acting as a cytoplasmic prom
    992..1016    -  protein_bind   attB2: mutant version of attB; recombination site for the Gateway® BP reaction BP Clonase™
   1018..1046    +  CDS            3xHA (fragment): three tandem HA epitope tags
   1084..1106    +  promoter       SNR52 promoter (fragment): promoter for the S. cerevisiae small nucleolar RNA gene SNR52
   1127..1150    +  misc_RNA       gRNA scaffold (fragment): guide RNA scaffold for the Streptococcus pyogenes CRISPR/Cas9 system
   1211..1345    -  polyA_signal   SV40 poly(A) signal: SV40 polyadenylation signal
   1658..1815    +  CDS            lacZα (fragment): LacZα fragment of β-galactosidase; lacZ fragment
   1821..1920    -  misc_feature   bom (fragment): basis of mobility region from pBR322
   2024..2059    -  CDS            rop (fragment): Rop protein, which maintains plasmids at low copy number; rop
   2155..2259    +  promoter       AmpR promoter: bla
   2260..3120    +  CDS            AmpR: β-lactamase; bla; confers resistance to ampicillin, carbenicillin, and related antibiotics
   3291..3879    +  rep_origin     ori: high-copy-number ColE1/pMB1/pBR322/pUC origin of replication
   4062..4154    +  CDS            lacI (fragment): lac repressor; lacI; The lac repressor binds to the lac operator to inhibit transcription in E. coli. This inhibition can be relieved by adding lactose or isopropyl-β-D-thiogalactopyranoside (IPTG).
   4160..4243    +  CDS            lacI (fragment): lac repressor; lacI; The lac repressor binds to the lac operator to inhibit transcription in E. coli. This inhibition can be relieved by adding lactose or isopropyl-β-D-thiogalactopyranoside (IPTG).
   4256..4277    +  protein_bind   CAP binding site: CAP binding activates transcription in the presence of cAMP. E. coli catabolite activator protein
   4292..4322    +  promoter       lac promoter: promoter for the E. coli lac operon
   4330..4346    +  protein_bind   lac operator: The lac repressor binds to the lac operator to inhibit transcription in E. coli. This inhibition can be relieved by adding lactose or isopropyl-β-D-thiogalactopyranoside (IPTG). lac repressor encoded by lacI
   4634..4715    -  polyA_signal   SV40 poly(A) signal: SV40 polyadenylation signal
   4738..4821    -  CDS            large T antigen (fragment): large T antigen from SV40 (simian virus 40)
   4835..5431    -  CDS            pac: PUAC_STRAD - Protein predicted: Swiss-Prot protein existence level 4. Detoxification of puromycin. From Streptomyces alboniger.
   5504..5614    -  CDS            VP48: 3 tandem repeats of the minimal activation domain of herpes simplex virus VP16 (Cheng et al., 2013)
   5544..6241    -  CDS            rtTA3 (fragment): reverse tetracycline transactivator 3 activates expression from Tet-responsive promoters in the presence of doxycycline
   6294..6505    -  promoter       EF-1α core promoter: core promoter for human elongation factor EF-1α
   6506..6885    -  enhancer       CMV enhancer: human cytomegalovirus immediate early enhancer
