[The description below was written by a language model from this plasmid's Addgene catalogue record and pLannotate feature annotations shown in this document.]
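Description:
pPB-cT3G-cERP2-HMGB3 is a mammalian expression plasmid built on the pPB-cT3G-cERP2 backbone and described by its depositor as a PiggyBac transposon vector for doxycycline-inducible expression of human HMGB3, a chromatin-associated, DNA-bending HMG-box protein. It is propagated in E. coli as a high-copy plasmid through a ColE1/pUC-type origin with ampicillin selection (AmpR under its own promoter). The automated feature table for the 7,078-nt sequence does not annotate the PiggyBac terminal repeats, so the transposon boundaries cannot be placed from the record. Delivery would normally rely on co-supplied PiggyBac transposase to integrate the cassette into the host genome.

The payload is an all-in-one Tet-On arrangement made of two opposing units. In the forward orientation, a third-generation Tet-responsive promoter (TRE3G-type tet operators with a minimal promoter) drives the HMGB3 coding sequence, which sits between attB1 and attB2 sites left by Gateway cloning and is followed by an SV40 polyadenylation signal. On the opposite strand, a CMV enhancer fused to the EF-1α core promoter constitutively expresses a reverse tetracycline transactivator (rtTA3-like, with VP16-derived activation repeats) followed by the puromycin N-acetyltransferase gene (pac) and a second SV40 poly(A). The element linking these two coding sequences is not annotated. Stable integrants can therefore be selected with puromycin, and HMGB3 is switched on only when doxycycline allows the transactivator to bind the TRE. Several short hits (3xHA, SNR52 promoter, gRNA scaffold, lacZα, lacI, rop, large T antigen fragments) appear to be partial matches or backbone remnants rather than functional parts. The associated publication concerns induction of meiosis from human pluripotent stem cells, which suggests use for inducible factor expression in such cells.
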