Addgene plasmid #222540: pPB-cT3G-cERP2-HMGB3
Purpose: PiggyBac transposon plasmid for doxycycline inducible expression of HMGB3
Depositing lab: George Church. Depositing organization: Harvard Medical School. Publication: Induction of Meiosis from Human Pluripotent Stem Cells. Pierson Smela M, Adams J, Ma C, Breimann L, Widocki U, Shioda T, Church GM. bioRxiv 2024.05.31.596483 10.1101/2024.05.31.596483.
Backbone
  Vector backbone: pPB-cT3G-cERP2
  Vector type: Mammalian Expression
  Selectable markers: Puromycin
Growth in bacteria
  Bacterial resistance: Ampicillin, 100 μg/mL
  Growth temperature: 37°C
  Growth strain: DH5alpha
  Copy number: High Copy
Gene/Insert
  Gene/Insert name: HMGB3
  Species: H. sapiens (human)
  Entrez Gene: HMGB3 (a.k.a. HMG4, HMG2A, MGC90319)
  Cloning method: Gateway Cloning
Terms and licenses: Academic/Nonprofit Terms; Industry Terms: Not Available to Industry
Depositor comments: Please visit https://doi.org/10.1101/2024.05.31.596483 for bioRxiv preprint.
How to cite: pPB-cT3G-cERP2-HMGB3 was a gift from George Church (Addgene plasmid # 222540 ; http://n2t.net/addgene:222540 ; RRID:Addgene_222540)
